>Addgene plasmid #203292 | A*68:01:01 | addgene full sequence | sequence record 399798 | Addgene NGS Result
GACGGATCGGGAGATCTCCCGATCCCCTATGGTGCACTCTCAGTACAATCTGCTCTGATGCCGCATAGTT
AAGCCAGTATCTGCTCCCTGCTTGTGTGTTGGAGGTCGCTGAGTAGTGCGCGAGCAAAATTTAAGCTACA
ACAAGGCAAGGCTTGACCGACAATTGCATGAAGAATCTGCTTAGGGTTAGGCGTTTTGCGCTGCTTCGCG
ATGTACGGGCCAGATATACGCGTTGACATTGATTATTGACTAGTTATTAATAGTAATCAATTACGGGGTC
ATTAGTTCATAGCCCATATATGGAGTTCCGCGTTACATAACTTACGGTAAATGGCCCGCCTGGCTGACCG
CCCAACGACCCCCGCCCATTGACGTCAATAATGACGTATGTTCCCATAGTAACGCCAATAGGGACTTTCC
ATTGACGTCAATGGGTGGAGTATTTACGGTAAACTGCCCACTTGGCAGTACATCAAGTGTATCATATGCC
AAGTACGCCCCCTATTGACGTCAATGACGGTAAATGGCCCGCCTGGCATTATGCCCAGTACATGACCTTA
TGGGACTTTCCTACTTGGCAGTACATCTACGTATTAGTCATCGCTATTACCATGGTGATGCGGTTTTGGC
AGTACATCAATGGGCGTGGATAGCGGTTTGACTCACGGGGATTTCCAAGTCTCCACCCCATTGACGTCAA
TGGGAGTTTGTTTTGGCACCAAAATCAACGGGACTTTCCAAAATGTCGTAACAACTCCGCCCCATTGACG
CAAATGGGCGGTAGGCGTGTACGGTGGGAGGTCTATATAAGCAGAGCTCTCTGGCTAACTAGAGAACCCA
CTGCTTACTGGCTTATCGAAATTAATACGACTCACTATAGGGAGACCCAAGCTGGCTAGCGTTTAAACTT
AAGCTTGGTACCGAGCTCGGATCCATGGCCGTCATGGCGCCCCGAACCCTCGTCCTGCTACTCTCGGGGG
CCCTGGCCCTGACCCAGACCTGGGCGGGCTCCCACTCCATGAGGTATTTCTACACCTCCGTGTCCCGGCC
CGGCCGCGGGGAGCCCCGCTTCATCGCCGTGGGCTACGTGGACGACACGCAGTTCGTGCGGTTCGACAGC
GACGCCGCGAGCCAGAGGATGGAGCCGCGGGCGCCGTGGATAGAGCAGGAGGGGCCGGAGTATTGGGACC
GGAACACACGGAATGTGAAGGCCCAGTCACAGACTGACCGAGTGGACCTGGGGACCCTGCGCGGCTACTA
CAACCAGAGCGAGGCCGGTTCTCACACCATCCAGATGATGTATGGCTGCGACGTGGGGTCGGACGGGCGC
TTCCTCCGCGGGTACCGGCAGGACGCCTACGACGGCAAGGATTACATCGCCCTGAAAGAGGACCTGCGCT
CTTGGACCGCGGCGGACATGGCAGCTCAGACCACCAAGCACAAGTGGGAGGCGGCCCATGTGGCGGAGCA
GTGGAGAGCCTACCTGGAGGGCACGTGCGTGGAGTGGCTCCGCAGATACCTGGAGAACGGGAAGGAGACG
CTGCAGCGCACGGACGCCCCCAAAACGCATATGACTCACCACGCTGTCTCTGACCATGAAGCCACCCTGA
GGTGCTGGGCCCTGAGCTTCTACCCTGCGGAGATCACACTGACCTGGCAGCGGGATGGGGAGGACCAGAC
CCAGGACACGGAGCTCGTGGAGACCAGGCCTGCAGGGGATGGAACCTTCCAGAAGTGGGTGGCTGTGGTG
GTGCCTTCTGGACAGGAGCAGAGATACACCTGCCATGTGCAGCATGAGGGTTTGCCCAAGCCCCTCACCC
TGAGATGGGAGCCGTCTTCCCAGCCCACCATCCCCATCGTGGGCATCATTGCTGGCCTGGTTCTCTTTGG
AGCTGTGATCACTGGAGCTGTGGTCGCTGCTGTGATGTGGAGGAGGAAGAGCTCAGATAGAAAAGGAGGG
AGCTACTCTCAGGCTGCAAGCAGTGACAGTGCCCAGGGCTCTGATGTGTCTCTCACAGCTTGTAAAGTGT
GAGAATTCTGCAGATATCCAGCACAGTGGCGGCCGCTCGAGTCTAGAGGGCCCGTTTAAACCCGCTGATC
AGCCTCGACTGTGCCTTCTAGTTGCCAGCCATCTGTTGTTTGCCCCTCCCCCGTGCCTTCCTTGACCCTG
GAAGGTGCCACTCCCACTGTCCTTTCCTAATAAAATGAGGAAATTGCATCGCATTGTCTGAGTAGGTGTC
ATTCTATTCTGGGGGGTGGGGTGGGGCAGGACAGCAAGGGGGAGGATTGGGAAGACAATAGCAGGCATGC
TGGGGATGCGGTGGGCTCTATGGCTTCTGAGGCGGAAAGAACCAGCTGGGGCTCTAGGGGGTATCCCC
[124 nt withheld, positions 2379-2502]
C
[91 nt withheld, positions 2504-2594]
A
[49 nt withheld, positions 2596-2644]
CCTTTGACGTTGGAGTCCACGTTCTTT
[37 nt withheld, positions 2672-2708]
ACCCTATCTCGGTCTATTCTTTTGATTTATAAGGGATTTTGCCGATTTCGGCCTATTGGTTAAAAAATGA
GCTGATTTAACAAAAATTTAACGCGAATTAATTCTGTGGAATGTGTGTCAGTTAGGGTGTGGAAAGTCCC
CAGGCTCCCCAGCAGGCAGAAGTATGCAAAGCATGCATCTCAATTAGTCAGCAACCAGGTGTGGAAAGTC
CCCAGGCTCCCCAGCAGGCAGAAGTATGCAAAGCATGCATCTCAATTAGTCAGCAACCATAGTCCCGCCC
CTAACTCCGCCCATCCCGCCCCTAACTCCGCCCAGTTCCGCCCATTCTCCGCCCCATGGCTGACTAATTT
TTTTTATTTATGCAGAGGCCGAGGCCGCCTCTGCCTCTGAGCTATTCCAGAAGTAGTGAGGAGGCTTTTT
TGGAGGCCTAGGCTTTTGCAAAAAGCTCCCGGGAGCTTGTATATCCATTTTCGGATCTGATCAAGAGACA
GGATGAGGATCGTTTCGCATGATTGAACAAGATGGATTGCACGCAGGTTCTCCGGCCGCTTGGGTGGAGA
GGCTATTCGGCTATGACTGGGCACAACAGACAATCGGCTGCTCTGATGCCGCCGTGTTCCGGCTGTCAGC
GCAGGGGCGCCCGGTTCTTTTTGTCAAGACCGACCTGTCCGGTGCCCTGAATGAACTGCAGGACGAGGCA
GCGCGGCTATCGTGGCTGGCCACGACGGGCGTTCCTTGCGCAGCTGTGCTCGACGTTGTCACTGAAGCGG
GAAGGGACTGGCTGCTATTGGGCGAAGTGCCGGGGCAGGATCTCCTGTCATCTCACCTTGCTCCTGCCGA
GAAAGTATCCATCATGGCTGATGCAATGCGGCGGCTGCATACGCTTGATCCGGCTACCTGCCCATTCGAC
CACCAAGCGAAACATCGCATCGAGCGAGCACGTACTCGGATGGAAGCCGGTCTTGTCGATCAGGATGATC
TGGACGAAGAGCATCAGGGGCTCGCGCCAGCCGAACTGTTCGCCAGGCTCAAGGCGCGCATGCCCGACGG
CGAGGATCTCGTCGTGACCCATGGCGATGCCTGCTTGCCGAATATCATGGTGGAAAATGGCCGCTTTTCT
GGATTCATCGACTGTGGCCGGCTGGGTGTGGCGGACCGCTATCAGGACATAGCGTTGGCTACCCGTGATA
TTGCTGAAGAGCTTGGCGGCGAATGGGCTGACCGCTTCCTCGTGCTTTACGGTATCGCCGCTCCCGATTC
GCAGCGCATCGCCTTCTATCGCCTTCTTGACGAGTTCTTCTGAGCGGGACTCTGGGGTTCGAAATGACCG
ACCAAGCGACGCCCAACCTGCCATCACGAGATTTCGATTCCACCGCCGCCTTCTATGAAAGGTTGGGCTT
CGGAATCGTTTTCCGGGACGCCGGCTGGATGATCCTCCAGCGCGGGGATCTCATGCTGGAGTTCTTCGCC
CACCCCAACTTGTTTATTGCAGCTTATAATGGTTACAAATAAAGCAATAGCATCACAAATTTCACAAATA
AAGCATTTTTTTCACTGCATTCTAGTTGTGGTTTGTCCAAACTCATCAATGTATCTTATCATGTCTGTAT
ACCGTCGACCTCTAGCTAGAGCTTGGCGTAATCATGGTCATAGCTGTTTCCTGTGTGAAATTGTTATCCG
CTCACAATTCCACACAACATACGAGCCGGAAGCATAAAGTGTAAAGCCTGGGGTGCCTAATGAGTGAGCT
AACTCACATTAATTGCGTTGCGCTCACTGCCCGCTTTCCAGTCGGGAAACCTGTCGTGCCAGCTGCATTA
ATGAATCGGCCAACGCGCGGGGAGAGGCGGTTTGCGTATTGGGCGCTCTTCCGCTTCCTCGCTCACTGAC
TCGCTGCGCTCGGTCGTTCGGCTGCGGCGAGCGGTATCAGCTCACTCAAAGGCGGTAATACGGTTATCCA
CAGAATCAGGGGATAACGCAGGAAAGAACATGTGAGCAAAAGGCCAGCAAAAGGCCAGGAACCGTAAAAA
GGCCGCGTTGCTGGCGTTTTTCCATAGGCTCCGCCCCCCTGACGAGCATCACAAAAATCGACGCTCAAGT
CAGAGGTGGCGAAACCCGACAGGACTATAAAGATACCAGGCGTTTCCCCCTGGAAGCTCCCTCGTGCGCT
CTCCTGTTCCGACCCTGCCGCTTACCGGATACCTGTCCGCCTTTCTCCCTTCGGGAAGCGTGGCGCTTTC
TCATAGCTCACGCTGTAGGTATCTCAGTTCGGTGTAGGTCGTTCGCTCCAAGCTGGGCTGTGTGCACGAA
CCCCCCGTTCAGCCCGACCGCTGCGCCTTATCCGGTAACTATCGTCTTGAGTCCAACCCGGTAAGACACG
ACTTATCGCCACTGGCAGCAGCCACTGGTAACAGGATTAGCAGAGCGAGGTATGTAGGCGGTGCTACAGA
GTTCTTGAAGTGGTGGCCTAACTACGGCTACACTAGAAGAACAGTATTTGGTATCTGCGCTCTGCTGAAG
CCAGTTACCTTCGGAAAAAGAGTTGGTAGCTCTTGATCCGGCAAACAAACCACCGCTGGTAGCGGTGGTT
TTTTTGTTTGCAAGCAGCAGATTACGCGCAGAAAAAAAGGATCTCAAGAAGATCCTTTGATCTTTTCTAC
GGGGTCTGACGCTCAGTGGAACGAAAACTCACGTTAAGGGATTTTGGTCATGAGATTATCAAAAAGGATC
TTCACCTAGATCCTTTTAAATTAAAAATGAAGTTTTAAATCAATCTAAAGTATATATGAGTAAACTTGGT
CTGACAGTTACCAATGCTTAATCAGTGAGGCACCTATCTCAGCGATCTGTCTATTTCGTTCATCCATAGT
TGCCTGACTCCCCGTCGTGTAGATAACTACGATACGGGAGGGCTTACCATCTGGCCCCAGTGCTGCAATG
ATACCGCGAGACCCACGCTCACCGGCTCCAGATTTATCAGCAATAAACCAGCCAGCCGGAAGGGCCGAGC
GCAGAAGTGGTCCTGCAACTTTATCCGCCTCCATCCAGTCTATTAATTGTTGCCGGGAAGCTAGAGTAAG
TAGTTCGCCAGTTAATAGTTTGCGCAACGTTGTTGCCATTGCTACAGGCATCGTGGTGTCACGCTCGTCG
TTTGGTATGGCTTCATTCAGCTCCGGTTCCCAACGATCAAGGCGAGTTACATGATCCCCCATGTTGTGCA
AAAAAGCGGTTAGCTCCTTCGGTCCTCCGATCGTTGTCAGAAGTAAGTTGGCCGCAGTGTTATCACTCAT
GGTTATGGCAGCACTGCATAATTCTCTTACTGTCATGCCATCCGTAAGATGCTTTTCTGTGACTGGTGAG
TACTCAACCAAGTCATTCTGAGAATAGTGTATGCGGCGACCGAGTTGCTCTTGCCCGGCGTCAATACGGG
ATAATACCGCGCCACATAGCAGAACTTTAAAAGTGCTCATCATTGGAAAACGTTCTTCGGGGCGAAAACT
CTCAAGGATCTTACCGCTGTTGAGATCCAGTTCGATGTAACCCACTCGTGCACCCAACTGATCTTCAGCA
TCTTTTACTTTCACCAGCGTTTCTGGGTGAGCAAAAACAGGAAGGCAAAATGCCGCAAAAAAGGGAATAA
GGGCGACACGGAAATGTTGAATACTCATACTCTTCCTTTTTCAATATTATTGAAGCATTTATCAGGGTTA
TTGTCTCATGAGCGGATACATATTTGAATGTATTTAGAAAAATAAACAAATAGGGGTTCCGCGCACATTT
CCCCGAAAAGTGCCACCTGACGTC
Features (pLannotate 1.2.2; 20 found; start..end, strand, type, name):
     28..80      -  misc_feature   bom (fragment): basis of mobility region from pBR322
    235..614     +  enhancer       CMV enhancer: human cytomegalovirus immediate early enhancer
    615..818     +  promoter       CMV promoter: human cytomegalovirus (CMV) immediate early promoter
    814..847     +  LTR            5' LTR (truncated) (fragment): truncated 5' long terminal repeat (LTR) from HIV-1
    863..881     +  promoter       T7 promoter: promoter for bacteriophage T7 RNA polymerase
    935..2029    +  CDS            HLA-A: HLAA_HUMAN - Also known as HLAA. Experimental evidence at protein level: Swiss-Prot protein existence level 1. Allele A*74:01: Presents immunodominant HIV-1 epitopes derived from gag-pol (GQMVHQAISPR, QIYPGIKVR) and rev (RQIHSISER), carrying an aliphatic residue at position 2 and Arg anchor residue at the C-terminus. May contribute to viral load control in chronic HIV-1 infection. From Homo sapiens (Human).
   2109..2333    +  polyA_signal   bGH poly(A) signal: bovine growth hormone polyadenylation signal
   2337..2358    +  promoter       SV40 promoter (fragment): SV40 enhancer and early promoter
   2379..2807    +  rep_origin     f1 ori (sequence partly withheld): f1 bacteriophage origin of replication; arrow indicates direction of (+) strand synthesis
   2821..3150    +  promoter       SV40 promoter: SV40 enhancer and early promoter
   3217..4008    +  CDS            neo: KKA2_KLEPN - Also known as kan, nptII. Experimental evidence at protein level: Swiss-Prot protein existence level 1. Resistance to kanamycin, neomycin, paromomycin, ribostamycin, butirosin and gentamicin B. From Klebsiella pneumoniae.
   4032..4190    +  CDS            ble (fragment): BLE_KLEPN - Experimental evidence at protein level: Swiss-Prot protein existence level 1. Binding protein with a strong affinity to the bleomycin family of antibiotics. Binds to CL990; an antimitotic-antibiotic compound. From Klebsiella pneumoniae.
   4185..4306    +  polyA_signal   SV40 poly(A) signal: SV40 polyadenylation signal
   4379..4395    -  protein_bind   lac operator: The lac repressor binds to the lac operator to inhibit transcription in E. coli. This inhibition can be relieved by adding lactose or isopropyl-β-D-thiogalactopyranoside (IPTG). lac repressor encoded by lacI
   4403..4433    -  promoter       lac promoter: promoter for the E. coli lac operon
   4448..4469    -  protein_bind   CAP binding site: CAP binding activates transcription in the presence of cAMP. E. coli catabolite activator protein
   4482..4574    -  CDS            lacI (fragment): lac repressor; lacI; The lac repressor binds to the lac operator to inhibit transcription in E. coli. This inhibition can be relieved by adding lactose or isopropyl-β-D-thiogalactopyranoside (IPTG).
   4757..5345    -  rep_origin     ori: high-copy-number ColE1/pMB1/pBR322/pUC origin of replication
   5516..6376    -  CDS            AmpR: β-lactamase; bla; confers resistance to ampicillin, carbenicillin, and related antibiotics
   6377..6481    -  promoter       AmpR promoter: bla
