[The description below was written by a language model from this plasmid's Addgene catalogue record and pLannotate feature annotations shown in this document.]
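Description:
A*68:01:01 is a mammalian expression plasmid built on the pcDNA-3 backbone that carries the coding sequence of the human HLA class I heavy chain allele HLA-A*68:01:01, cloned between BamHI and EcoRI sites. The sequenced record is about 6.5 kb. In bacteria the plasmid replicates from a high-copy ColE1/pUC-type origin and is selected with ampicillin through the β-lactamase gene and its native promoter. An f1 phage origin is also present, along with short annotated remnants typical of this backbone family (a bom fragment, lac promoter/operator elements, and small lacI and ble fragments), which have no evident role in the construct's function.

The HLA-A open reading frame sits downstream of the human cytomegalovirus immediate early enhancer and promoter, which drive strong constitutive transcription in mammalian cells, and is followed by the bovine growth hormone polyadenylation signal. A T7 promoter lies between the CMV promoter and the insert, allowing in vitro transcription or serving as a sequencing primer site. The automated annotation matches the insert to the generic HLA-A protein entry, and its descriptive text mentions a different allele; the allele identity comes from the catalogue fields. No epitope tag or reporter is annotated. A separate cassette, consisting of the SV40 early promoter, the neomycin phosphotransferase gene and the SV40 polyadenylation signal, allows G418 selection of stably transfected mammalian cells.

The stated purpose is overexpression of a single HLA allele. The associated publication concerns a large HLA class I peptidome dataset used to improve epitope prediction, which is consistent with expressing individual alleles in cells to profile the peptides they present.
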