Addgene plasmid #203292: A*68:01:01
Purpose: Overexpress HLA allele
Depositing lab: Derin Keskin & Catherine Wu. Publication: A large peptidome dataset improves HLA class I epitope prediction across most of the human population. Sarkizova S, Klaeger S, Le PM, Li LW, Oliveira G, Keshishian H, Hartigan CR, Zhang W, Braun DA, Ligon KL, Bachireddy P, Zervantonakis IK, Rosenbluth JM, Ouspenskaia T, Law T, Justesen S, Stevens J, Lane WJ, Eisenhaure T, Lan Zhang G, Clauser KR, Hacohen N, Carr SA, Wu CJ, Keskin DB. Nat Biotechnol. 2020 Feb;38(2):199-209. doi: 10.1038/s41587-019-0322-9. Epub 2019 Dec 16. PubMed 31844290.
Backbone
  Vector backbone: pcDNA-3
  Vector type: Mammalian Expression
Growth in bacteria
  Bacterial resistance: Ampicillin, 100 μg/mL
  Growth temperature: 37°C
  Growth strain: NEB Stable
  Copy number: High Copy
Gene/Insert
  Gene/Insert name: A*68:01:01
  Species: H. sapiens (human)
  Entrez Gene: HLA-A (a.k.a. HLAA)
  Cloning method: Restriction Enzyme; 5′ cloning site BamHI (unknown if destroyed); 3′ cloning site EcoRI (unknown if destroyed)
  Sequencing primers: 5′ unknown
Terms and licenses: Academic/Nonprofit Terms; Industry Terms: Not Available to Industry
Depositor comments: Shortname from TIGL: K47
How to cite: A*68:01:01 was a gift from Derin Keskin & Catherine Wu (Addgene plasmid # 203292 ; http://n2t.net/addgene:203292 ; RRID:Addgene_203292)
