>Addgene plasmid #203292 | A*68:01:01 | depositor partial sequence | sequence record 394218 | HLA:HLA00115 A*68:01:01:01 1098 bp (K47)
ATGGCCGTCATGGCGCCCCGAACCCTCGTCCTGCTACTCTCGGGGGCCCTGGCCCTGACCCAGACCTGGG
CGGGCTCCCACTCCATGAGGTATTTCTACACCTCCGTGTCCCGGCCCGGCCGCGGGGAGCCCCGCTTCAT
CGCCGTGGGCTACGTGGACGACACGCAGTTCGTGCGGTTCGACAGCGACGCCGCGAGCCAGAGGATGGAG
CCGCGGGCGCCGTGGATAGAGCAGGAGGGGCCGGAGTATTGGGACCGGAACACACGGAATGTGAAGGCCC
AGTCACAGACTGACCGAGTGGACCTGGGGACCCTGCGCGGCTACTACAACCAGAGCGAGGCCGGTTCTCA
CACCATCCAGATGATGTATGGCTGCGACGTGGGGTCGGACGGGCGCTTCCTCCGCGGGTACCGGCAGGAC
GCCTACGACGGCAAGGATTACATCGCCCTGAAAGAGGACCTGCGCTCTTGGACCGCGGCGGACATGGCAG
CTCAGACCACCAAGCACAAGTGGGAGGCGGCCCATGTGGCGGAGCAGTGGAGAGCCTACCTGGAGGGCAC
GTGCGTGGAGTGGCTCCGCAGATACCTGGAGAACGGGAAGGAGACGCTGCAGCGCACGGACGCCCCCAAA
ACGCATATGACTCACCACGCTGTCTCTGACCATGAAGCCACCCTGAGGTGCTGGGCCCTGAGCTTCTACC
CTGCGGAGATCACACTGACCTGGCAGCGGGATGGGGAGGACCAGACCCAGGACACGGAGCTCGTGGAGAC
CAGGCCTGCAGGGGATGGAACCTTCCAGAAGTGGGTGGCTGTGGTGGTGCCTTCTGGACAGGAGCAGAGA
TACACCTGCCATGTGCAGCATGAGGGTTTGCCCAAGCCCCTCACCCTGAGATGGGAGCCGTCTTCCCAGC
CCACCATCCCCATCGTGGGCATCATTGCTGGCCTGGTTCTCTTTGGAGCTGTGATCACTGGAGCTGTGGT
CGCTGCTGTGATGTGGAGGAGGAAGAGCTCAGATAGAAAAGGAGGGAGCTACTCTCAGGCTGCAAGCAGT
GACAGTGCCCAGGGCTCTGATGTGTCTCTCACAGCTTGTAAAGTGTGA
